>Addgene plasmid #100476 | pCMV_mEm_4GS_LF82_723 | addgene full sequence | sequence record 210478 | Addgene NGS Result
TTAGTGAACCGTCAGATCGCCTGGAGACGCCATCCACGCTGTTTTGACCTCCATAGAAGACACCGGGACC
GATCCAGCCTCCGGACTCTAGAGGATCCGGTACTAGAGGAACTGAAAAACCAGAAAGTTAACTGGTAAGT
TTAGTCTTTTTGTCTTTTATTTCAGGTCCCGGATCCGGTGGTGGTGCAAATCAAAGAACTGCTCCTCAGT
GGATGTTGCCTTTACTTCTAGGCCTGTACGGAAGTGTTACTTCTGCTCTAAAAGCTGCGGAATTGTACCC
GCGGGCCCACCATGGTGAGCAAGGGCGAGGAGCTGTTCACCGGGGTGGTGCCCATCCTGGTCGAGCTGGA
CGGCGACGTAAACGGCCACAAGTTCAGCGTGTCCGGCGAGGGCGAGGGCGATGCCACCTACGGCAAGCTG
ACCCTGAAGTTCATCTGCACCACCGGCAAGCTGCCCGTGCCCTGGCCCACCCTCGTGACCACCTTGACCT
ACGGCGTGCAGTGCTTCGCCCGCTACCCCGACCACATGAAGCAGCACGACTTCTTCAAGTCCGCCATGCC
CGAAGGCTACGTCCAGGAGCGCACCATCTTCTTCAAGGACGACGGCAACTACAAGACCCGCGCCGAGGTG
AAGTTCGAGGGCGACACCCTGGTGAACCGCATCGAGCTGAAGGGCATCGACTTCAAGGAGGACGGCAACA
TCCTGGGGCACAAGCTGGAGTACAACTACAACAGCCACAAGGTCTATATCACCGCCGACAAGCAGAAGAA
CGGCATCAAGGTGAACTTCAAGACCCGCCACAACATCGAGGACGGCAGCGTGCAGCTCGCCGACCACTAC
CAGCAGAACACCCCCATCGGCGACGGCCCCGTGCTGCTGCCCGACAACCACTACCTGAGCACCCAGTCCA
AGCTGAGCAAAGACCCCAACGAGAAGCGCGATCACATGGTCCTGCTGGAGTTCGTGACCGCCGCCGGGAT
CACTCTCGGCATGGACGAGCTGTACAAGCGAATTGGTGGAGGGGGCGGTTCCGGTGGCGGAGGTTCCCGA
ATTCGTCGACGGAGATCTGATATGAAAATTCAAAACAAACATGTTATTGCCTGGCTGGAGAGTTGTGCTG
CACATCTTACTGAACAACAAGATTTTCTAACCGCACTTGACAGAGATATTGGTGATGCCGACCACGGCCT
CAATATGAATCGTGGTTTCAGTGCCGTGAAAGCGACGTTGCCCGACATTGAACGTCAGCATATTGGCAAT
ATCCTTAAAAATACTGGCATGAAACTACTTTCCAGCGTTGGCGGTGCCAGTGGTCCTCTTTACGGCACAT
TATTTATTCGCGCTTCTGCGGCAGTGGGAGCCAGAACAGAATTAAGTCTGGAAGAGTGGCTGGCGTGTCT
GGAAGAAGGGATTGCAGGCGTTATCGCACGAGGAAAAGCAGAACAAGGGGATAAAACACTGTGTGATGTC
TGGGTTCCAGTCCTCCACGAAGCCAAAAAGAACCTGCAAGCCGGAATGTCGCCTTCCCTTCTGCTGAATA
CGATGGTGCAAGATGCGGCAACAGCCGTCGATAACACCATCAATATGCAGGCGAAAAAAGGACGTGCCAG
TTATCTCGGCGCTCGCAGTGTGGGCCATCAGGATCCAGGCGCGACCTCCTCCTGGCTGATGATTAAGGCT
ATGCAGGAAGGATTAGCGGGATGAATCGGTACCCTCGAGAAGCTTGCGGCCGCGGGGATCCAGACATGAT
AAGATACATTGATGAGTTTGGACAAACCACAACTAGAATGCAGTGAAAAAAATGCTTTATTTGTGAAATT
TGTGATGCTATTGCTTTATTTGTAACCATTATAAGCTGCAATAAACAAGTTAACAACAACAATTGCATTC
ATTTTATGTTTCAGGTTCAGGGGGAGGTGTGGGAGGTTTTTTCGGATCCTCTAGAGTCGATCTGCAGGCA
TGCTAGCTTGGCGTAATCATGGTCATAGCTGTTTCCTGTGTGAAATTGTTATCCGCTCACAATTCCACAC
AACATACGAGCCGGAAGCATAAAGTGTAAAGCCTGGGGTGCCTAATGAGTGAGCTAACTCACATTAATTG
CGTTGCGCTCACTGCCCGCTTTCCAGTCGGGAAACCTGTCGTGCCAGCTGCATTAATGAATCGGCCAACG
CGCGGGGAGAGGCGGTTTGCGTATTGGGCGCTCTTCCGCTTCCTCGCTCACTGACTCGCTGCGCTCGGTC
GTTCGGCTGCGGCGAGCGGTATCAGCTCACTCAAAGGCGGTAATACGGTTATCCACAGAATCAGGGGATA
ACGCAGGAAAGAACATGTGAGCAAAAGGCCAGCAAAAGGCCAGGAACCGTAAAAAGGCCGCGTTGCTGGC
GTTTTTCCATAGGCTCCGCCCCCCTGACGAGCATCACAAAAATCGACGCTCAAGTCAGAGGTGGCGAAAC
CCGACAGGACTATAAAGATACCAGGCGTTTCCCCCTGGAAGCTCCCTCGTGCGCTCTCCTGTTCCGACCC
TGCCGCTTACCGGATACCTGTCCGCCTTTCTCCCTTCGGGAAGCGTGGCGCTTTCTCATAGCTCACGCTG
TAGGTATCTCAGTTCGGTGTAGGTCGTTCGCTCCAAGCTGGGCTGTGTGCACGAACCCCCCGTTCAGCCC
GACCGCTGCGCCTTATCCGGTAACTATCGTCTTGAGTCCAACCCGGTAAGACACGACTTATCGCCACTGG
CAGCAGCCACTGGTAACAGGATTAGCAGAGCGAGGTATGTAGGCGGTGCTACAGAGTTCTTGAAGTGGTG
GCCTAACTACGGCTACACTAGAAGAACAGTATTTGGTATCTGCGCTCTGCTGAAGCCAGTTACCTTCGGA
AAAAGAGTTGGTAGCTCTTGATCCGGCAAACAAACCACCGCTGGTAGCGGTGGTTTTTTTGTTTGCAAGC
AGCAGATTACGCGCAGAAAAAAAGGATCTCAAGAAGATCCTTTGATCTTTTCTACGGGGTCTGACGCTCA
GTGGAACGAAAACTCACGTTAAGGGATTTTGGTCATGAGATTATCAAAAAGGATCTTCACCTAGATCCTT
TTAAATTAAAAATGAAGTTTTAAATCAATCTAAAGTATATATGAGTAAACTTGGTCTGACAGTTACCAAT
GCTTAATCAGTGAGGCACCTATCTCAGCGATCTGTCTATTTCGTTCATCCATAGTTGCCTGACTCCCCGT
CGTGTAGATAACTACGATACGGGAGGGCTTACCATCTGGCCCCAGTGCTGCAATGATACCGCGAGACCCA
CGCTCACCGGCTCCAGATTTATCAGCAATAAACCAGCCAGCCGGAAGGGCCGAGCGCAGAAGTGGTCCTG
CAACTTTATCCGCCTCCATCCAGTCTATTAATTGTTGCCGGGAAGCTAGAGTAAGTAGTTCGCCAGTTAA
TAGTTTGCGCAACGTTGTTGCCATTGCTACAGGCATCGTGGTGTCACGCTCGTCGTTTGGTATGGCTTCA
TTCAGCTCCGGTTCCCAACGATCAAGGCGAGTTACATGATCCCCCATGTTGTGCAAAAAAGCGGTTAGCT
CCTTCGGTCCTCCGATCGTTGTCAGAAGTAAGTTGGCCGCAGTGTTATCACTCATGGTTATGGCAGCACT
GCATAATTCTCTTACTGTCATGCCATCCGTAAGATGCTTTTCTGTGACTGGTGAGTACTCAACCAAGTCA
TTCTGAGAATAGTGTATGCGGCGACCGAGTTGCTCTTGCCCGGCGTCAATACGGGATAATACCGCGCCAC
ATAGCAGAACTTTAAAAGTGCTCATCATTGGAAAACGTTCTTCGGGGCGAAAACTCTCAAGGATCTTACC
GCTGTTGAGATCCAGTTCGATGTAACCCACTCGTGCACCCAACTGATCTTCAGCATCTTTTACTTTCACC
AGCGTTTCTGGGTGAGCAAAAACAGGAAGGCAAAATGCCGCAAAAAAGGGAATAAGGGCGACACGGAAAT
GTTGAATACTCATACTCTTCCTTTTTCAATATTATTGAAGCATTTATCAGGGTTATTGTCTCATGAGCGG
ATACATATTTGAATGTATTTAGAAAAATAAACAAATAGGGGTTCCGCGCACATTTCCCCGAAAAGTGCCA
CCTGACGTCTAAGAAACCATTATTATCATGACATTAACCTATAAAAATAGGCGTATCACGAGGCCCTTTC
GTCTCGCGCGTTTCGGTGATGACGGTGAAAACCTCTGACACATGCAGCTCCCGGAGACGGTCACAGCTTG
TCTGTAAGCGGATGCCGGGAGCAGACAAGCCCGTCAGGGCGCGTCAGCGGGTGTTGGCGGGTGTCGGGGC
TGGCTTAACTATGCGGCATCAGAGCAGATTGTACTGAGAGTGCACCATATGCGGTGTGAAATACCGCACA
GATGCGTAAGGAGAAAATACCGCATCAGGCGCCATTCGCCATTCAGGCTGCGCAACTGTTGGGAAGGGCG
ATCGGTGCGGGCCTCTTCGCTATTACGCCAGCTGGCGAAAGGGGGATGTGCTGCAAGGCGATTAAGTTGG
GTAACGCCAGGGTTTTCCCAGTCACGACGTTGTAAAACGACGGCCAGTGAGTTCGAGCTTGCATGCCTGC
AGGTCGTTACATAACTTACGGTAAATGGCCCGCCTGGCTGACCGCCCAACGACCCCCGCCCATTGACGTC
AATAATGACGTATGTTCCCATAGTAACGCCAATAGGGACTTTCCATTGACGTCAATGGGTGGAGTATTTA
CGGTAAACTGCCCACTTGGCAGTACATCAAGTGTATCATATGCCAAGTACGCCCCCTATTGACGTCAATG
ACGGTAAATGGCCCGCCTGGCATTATGCCCAGTACATGACCTTATGGGACTTTCCTACTTGGCAGTACAT
CTACGTATTAGTCATCGCTATTACCATGGTGATGCGGTTTTGGCAGTACATCAATGGGCGTGGATAGCGG
TTTGACTCACGGGGATTTCCAAGTCTCCACCCCATTGACGTCAATGGGAGTTTGTTTTGGCACCAAAATC
AACGGGACTTTCCAAAATGTCGTAACAACTCCGCCCCATTGACGCAAATGGGCGGTAGGCGTGTACGGTG
GGAGGTCTATATAAGCAGAGCTCGT
Features (pLannotate 1.2.2; 18 found; start..end, strand, type, name):
      1..26      +  promoter       TRE3GV promoter (fragment): 3rd-generation Tet-responsive promoter that can be activated by binding of Tet-On® 3G, optimized for retroviral and lentiviral vectors
    135..231     +  intron         SV40 intron: modified SV40 intron with splice donor and acceptor sites
    292..1008    +  CDS            mEmerald: mEmerald is a basic (constitutively fluorescent) green fluorescent protein published in 1998, derived from Aequorea victoria. It is reported to be a very rapidly-maturing monomer with moderate acid sensitivity.
   1072..1677    +  CDS            dhaL: DHAL_ECOLI - Also known as ycgS. Experimental evidence at protein level: Swiss-Prot protein existence level 1. ADP-binding subunit of the dihydroxyacetone kinase, which is responsible for the phosphoenolpyruvate (PEP)-dependent phosphorylation of dihydroxyacetone (PubMed:11350937). DhaL-ADP is converted to DhaL- ATP via a phosphoryl group transfer from DhaM and transmits it to dihydroxyacetone bound to DhaK (PubMed:11350937). DhaL acts also as coactivator of the transcription activator DhaR by binding to the sensor domain of DhaR (PubMed:15616579). In the presence of dihydroxyacetone, DhaL-ADP
   1737..1871    -  polyA_signal   SV40 poly(A) signal: SV40 polyadenylation signal
   2006..2022    -  protein_bind   lac operator: The lac repressor binds to the lac operator to inhibit transcription in E. coli. This inhibition can be relieved by adding lactose or isopropyl-β-D-thiogalactopyranoside (IPTG). lac repressor encoded by lacI
   2030..2060    -  promoter       lac promoter: promoter for the E. coli lac operon
   2075..2096    -  protein_bind   CAP binding site: CAP binding activates transcription in the presence of cAMP. E. coli catabolite activator protein
   2109..2201    -  CDS            lacI (fragment): lac repressor; lacI; The lac repressor binds to the lac operator to inhibit transcription in E. coli. This inhibition can be relieved by adding lactose or isopropyl-β-D-thiogalactopyranoside (IPTG).
   2384..2972    -  rep_origin     ori: high-copy-number ColE1/pMB1/pBR322/pUC origin of replication
   3143..4003    -  CDS            AmpR: β-lactamase; bla; confers resistance to ampicillin, carbenicillin, and related antibiotics
   4004..4108    -  promoter       AmpR promoter: bla
   4203..4238    +  CDS            rop (fragment): Rop protein, which maintains plasmids at low copy number; rop
   4340..4439    +  misc_feature   bom (fragment): basis of mobility region from pBR322
   4445..4600    -  CDS            lacZα (fragment): LacZα fragment of β-galactosidase; lacZ fragment
   4606..4626    -  misc_feature   MCS (fragment): pUC18/19 multiple cloning site
   4625..4928    +  enhancer       CMV enhancer: human cytomegalovirus immediate early enhancer
   4929..5132    +  promoter       CMV promoter: human cytomegalovirus (CMV) immediate early promoter
