[The description below was written by a language model from this plasmid's Addgene catalogue record and pLannotate feature annotations shown in this document.]
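Description:
pCMV_mEm_4GS_LF82_723 is a mammalian expression plasmid built on a pCMV backbone (about 4.5 kb without insert; the sequenced construct is 5,135 nt) that produces an E. coli LF82 open reading frame, LF82_723, as a fusion to the green fluorescent protein mEmerald. It is maintained in E. coli through a high-copy ColE1/pUC-type origin and selected with ampicillin via the β-lactamase gene and its own promoter. The backbone also carries remnants of earlier cloning vectors, including lac promoter/operator elements and fragments of lacI, lacZα, rop, bom and a pUC multiple cloning site. These have no evident role in the expression cassette. No mammalian selection marker is annotated, so the plasmid appears suited to transient transfection.

The expression unit spans the numbering origin of the circular map. The human CMV immediate-early enhancer and promoter drive transcription through a modified SV40 intron, then mEmerald, then the bacterial insert, ending at an SV40 polyadenylation signal. The short "TRE3GV promoter" hit at the start of the record is only a 26-nt fragment lying directly after the CMV promoter, and probably reflects sequence shared with the CMV core rather than a Tet-responsive element. mEmerald sits at the N terminus of the fusion. The name suggests a "4GS" glycine-serine linker in the short gap before the insert, although this is not annotated. The 633 bp insert, introduced by ligation-independent cloning, matches E. coli dhaL, the ADP-binding subunit of dihydroxyacetone kinase.

The plasmid belongs to a set made for an imaging screen in which bacterial coding sequences are expressed exogenously in HeLa cells to identify candidate effectors. The fluorescent tag reports the expression and subcellular localisation of the protein.
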