Addgene plasmid #100476: pCMV_mEm_4GS_LF82_723
Purpose: Mammalian expression of E. coli LF82_723 CDS fused to mEmerald
Depositing lab: Alan Huett. Depositing organization: University of Nottingham. Publication: A multi-phenotypic imaging screen to identify bacterial effectors by exogenous expression in a HeLa cell line. Collins A, Huett A. Sci Data. 2018 May 15;5:180081. doi: 10.1038/sdata.2018.81. PubMed 29762554.
Backbone
  Vector backbone: pCMV
  Backbone size w/o insert (bp): 4502
  Vector type: Mammalian Expression
Growth in bacteria
  Bacterial resistance: Ampicillin, 100 μg/mL
  Growth temperature: 37°C
  Growth strain: XL1 Blue
  Copy number: High Copy
Gene/Insert
  Gene/Insert name: LF82_723
  Insert size (bp): 633
  Promoter: CMV
  Tag / fusion protein: mEmerald (N terminal on backbone)
  Cloning method: Ligation Independent Cloning
  Sequencing primers: 5′ ACTTCTGCTCTAAAAGCTGCGG; 3′ CACTGCATTCTAGTTGTGGTTTGTC
Terms and licenses: Academic/Nonprofit Terms; Industry Terms: Not Available to Industry
How to cite: pCMV_mEm_4GS_LF82_723 was a gift from Alan Huett (Addgene plasmid # 100476 ; http://n2t.net/addgene:100476 ; RRID:Addgene_100476)
