>Addgene plasmid #100476 | pCMV_mEm_4GS_LF82_723 | depositor partial sequence | sequence record 183781 | Sequence across LF82 gene insert region
CTCGGCATGGACGAGCTGTACAAGCGAATTGGTGGAGGGGGCGGTTCCGGTGGCGGAGGTTCCCGAATTC
GTCGACGGAGATCTGATATGAAAATTCAAAACAAACATGTTATTGCCTGGCTGGAGAGTTGTGCTGCACA
TCTTACTGAACAACAAGATTTTCTAACCGCACTTGACAGAGATATTGGTGATGCCGACCACGGCCTCAAT
ATGAATCGTGGTTTCAGTGCCGTGAAAGCGACGTTGCCCGACATTGAACGTCAGCATATTGGCAATATCC
TTAAAAATACTGGCATGAAACTACTTTCCAGCGTTGGCGGTGCCAGTGGTCCTCTTTACGGCACATTATT
TATTCGCGCTTCTGCGGCAGTGGGAGCCAGAACAGAATTAAGTCTGGAAGAGTGGCTGGCGTGTCTGGAA
GAAGGGATTGCAGGCGTTATCGCACGAGGAAAAGCAGAACAAGGGGATAAAACACTGTGTGATGTCTGGG
TTCCAGTCCTCCACGAAGCCAAAAAGAACCTGCAAGCCGGAATGTCGCCTTCCCTTCTGCTGAATACGAT
GGTGCAAGATGCGGCAACAGCCGTCGATAACACCATCAATATGCAGGCGAAAAAAGGACGTGCCAGTTAT
CTCGGCGCTCGCAGTGTGGGCCATCAGGATCCAGGCGCGACCTCCTCCTGGCTGATGATTAAGGCTATGC
AGGAAGGATTAGCGGGATGAATCGGTACCCTCGAGAAGCTTGCGGCCGCGGGGATCCAGACATGATAAGA
TACATTGATGAGTTTGGACAAACCACAACTAGAATGCAGTGAAAAAAATGCTTTATTTGTGAAATTTGTG
ATGCTATTGCTTTATTTGTAACCATTATAAGCTGCAATAAACAAGTTAACAACAACAATTGCATTCATTT
TATGTTTCNNNTCNGGGGAGGTGTGGNAGGTTTTTTCGGATCCTCTANAGTCGATCTGCAGGCATGCTAG
CTTGGNNNAATCATGGNCATAGCNNNTTNCTGNNNTGAAATTNTNATCCGCTCACNATNCCNNACAACAT
ACGA
